Addgene plasmid #177591: pEcLeuRSH6
Purpose: Expresses His tagged LeuRS in Escherichia coli cells
Depositing lab: Kambiz Hamadani. Depositing organization: California State University, San Marcos.
Backbone
  Vector backbone: pJL-H6
  Vector type: Bacterial Expression
Growth in bacteria
  Bacterial resistance: Ampicillin, 100 μg/mL
  Growth temperature: 37°C
  Growth strain: DH5alpha
  Copy number: High Copy
Gene/Insert
  Gene/Insert name: Leucine tRNA synthetase
  Species: Escherichia coli
  Tag / fusion protein: Hexahistidine (C terminal on backbone)
  Cloning method: Ligation Independent Cloning
Terms and licenses: Academic/Nonprofit Terms; Industry Terms: Not Available to Industry
How to cite: pEcLeuRSH6 was a gift from Kambiz Hamadani (Addgene plasmid # 177591 ; http://n2t.net/addgene:177591 ; RRID:Addgene_177591)
