[The description below was written by a language model from this plasmid's Addgene catalogue record and pLannotate feature annotations shown in this document.]
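Description:
pEcLeuRSH6 is a bacterial expression plasmid of about 7.9 kb, built on the pJL-H6 backbone, for producing Escherichia coli leucyl-tRNA synthetase (LeuRS, the leuS gene product) with a C-terminal hexahistidine tag supplied by the backbone. The insert was introduced by ligation-independent cloning. The annotated architecture is that of a pET-style vector. A T7 promoter followed by a lac operator and the strong T7 gene 10 ribosome binding site drives the full-length leuS coding sequence, and a T7 terminator closes the transcription unit. A plasmid-borne lacI gene with its own promoter supplies lac repressor. Transcription is therefore held off until induction with IPTG or lactose, and it requires a host that provides T7 RNA polymerase. The His tag itself is not called out as a separate feature in the table. A short region between the end of leuS and the terminator is annotated only as a fragment of a T7 gene 10B-derived solubility tag, which may simply reflect residual backbone sequence.

The plasmid is selected with ampicillin through the β-lactamase gene and its promoter, and it replicates from a ColE1/pMB1-type origin. The catalogue lists it as high copy, although the sequence also carries the rop gene and the pBR322 bom region, elements associated with copy-number restraint and mobilisation. An f1 origin is present, which allows single-stranded DNA production, and fragments of the tetracycline resistance gene remain as non-functional pBR322 remnants. The stated purpose is expression of His-tagged LeuRS in E. coli. The tag would permit purification by metal-affinity chromatography, but the record does not describe any downstream application.
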