Features (pLannotate 1.2.2; 18 found; start..end, strand, type, name):
    989..1066    -  promoter       lacI promoter: lacI
   1074..1353    -  CDS            TcR (fragment): tetracycline efflux protein; tet; confers resistance to tetracycline
   1375..1393    +  promoter       T7 promoter: promoter for bacteriophage T7 RNA polymerase
   1394..1418    +  protein_bind   lac operator: The lac repressor binds to the lac operator to inhibit transcription in E. coli. This inhibition can be relieved by adding lactose or isopropyl-β-D-thiogalactopyranoside (IPTG). lac repressor encoded by lacI
   1433..1455    +  RBS            RBS: efficient ribosome binding site from bacteriophage T7 gene 10 (Olins and Rangwala, 1989)
   1463..4042    +  CDS            leuS (sequence withheld): SYL_ECOLI - Experimental evidence at protein level: Swiss-Prot protein existence level 1. From Escherichia coli (strain K12).
   4070..4119    +  CDS            SET1 (fragment): solubility-enhancement tag derived from T7 phage gene 10B
   4127..4174    +  terminator     T7 terminator: transcription terminator for bacteriophage T7 RNA polymerase
   4211..4639    +  rep_origin     f1 ori (sequence partly withheld): f1 bacteriophage origin of replication; arrow indicates direction of (+) strand synthesis
   4692..4796    +  promoter       AmpR promoter: bla
   4797..5657    +  CDS            AmpR: β-lactamase; bla; confers resistance to ampicillin, carbenicillin, and related antibiotics
   5828..6416    +  rep_origin     ori: high-copy-number ColE1/pMB1/pBR322/pUC origin of replication
   6602..6741    -  misc_feature   bom: basis of mobility region from pBR322
   6843..7034    -  CDS            rop: Rop protein, which maintains plasmids at low copy number; rop
   7051..7431    +  CDS            YPB1_ECOLX: Protein predicted: Swiss-Prot protein existence level 4. From Escherichia coli.
   7503..7794    -  CDS            TcR (fragment): tetracycline efflux protein; tet; confers resistance to tetracycline
   7809..7830    -  protein_bind   CAP binding site: CAP binding activates transcription in the presence of cAMP. E. coli catabolite activator protein
   7843..988     -  CDS            lacI (across the origin): lac repressor; lacI; The lac repressor binds to the lac operator to inhibit transcription in E. coli. This inhibition can be relieved by adding lactose or isopropyl-β-D-thiogalactopyranoside (IPTG).
>Addgene plasmid #177591 | pEcLeuRSH6 | addgene full sequence | sequence record 350723 | Addgene NGS Result
GGGTGGTTTTTCTTTTCACCAGTGAGACGGGCAACAGCTGATTGCCCTTCACCGCCTGGCCCTGAGAGAG
TTGCAGCAAGCGGTCCACGCTGGTTTGCCCCAGCAGGCGAAAATCCTGTTTGATGGTGGTTAACGGCGGG
ATATAACATGAGCTGTCTTCGGTATCGTCGTATCCCACTACCGAGATATCCGCACCAACGCGCAGCCCGG
ACTCGGTAATGGCGCGCATTGCGCCCAGCGCCATCTGATCGTTGGCAACCAGCATCGCAGTGGGAACGAT
GCCCTCATTCAGCATTTGCATGGTTTGTTGAAAACCGGACATGGCACTCCAGTCGCCTTCCCGTTCCGCT
ATCGGCTGAATTTGATTGCGAGTGAGATATTTATGCCAGCCAGCCAGACGCAGACGCGCCGAGACAGAAC
TTAATGGGCCCGCTAACAGCGCGATTTGCTGGTGACCCAATGCGACCAGATGCTCCACGCCCAGTCGCGT
ACCGTCTTCATGGGAGAAAATAATACTGTTGATGGGTGTCTGGTCAGAGACATCAAGAAATAACGCCGGA
ACATTAGTGCAGGCAGCTTCCACAGCAATGGCATCCTGGTCATCCAGCGGATAGTTAATGATCAGCCCAC
TGACGCGTTGCGCGAGAAGATTGTGCACCGCCGCTTTACAGGCTTCGACGCCGCTTCGTTCTACCATCGA
CACCACCACGCTGGCACCCAGTTGATCGGCGCGAGATTTAATCGCCGCGACAATTTGCGACGGCGCGTGC
AGGGCCAGACTGGAGGTGGCAACGCCAATCAGCAACGACTGTTTGCCCGCCAGTTGTTGTGCCACGCGGT
TGGGAATGTAATTCAGCTCCGCCATCGCCGCTTCCACTTTTTCCCGCGTTTTCGCAGAAACGTGGCTGGC
CTGGTTCACCACGCGGGAAACGGTCTGATAAGAGACACCGGCATACTCTGCGACATCGTATAACGTTACT
GGTTTCACATTCACCACCCTGAATTGACTCTCTTCCGGGCGCTATCATGCCATACCGCGAAAGGTTTTGC
GCCATTCGATGGTGTCCGGGATCTCGACGCTCTCCCTTATGCGACTCCTGCATTAGGAAGCAGCCCAGTA
GTAGGTTGAGGCCGTTGAGCACCGCCGCCGCAAGGAATGGTGCATGCAAGGAGATGGCGCCCAACAGTCC
CCCGGCCACGGGGCCTGCCACCATACCCACGCCGAAACAAGCGCTCATGAGCCCGAAGTGGCGAGCCCGA
TCTTCCCCATCGGTGATGTCGGCGATATAGGCGCCAGCAACCGCACCTGTGGCGCCGGTGATGCCGGCCA
CGATGCGTCCGGCGTAGAGGATCGAGATCTCGATCCCGCGAAATTAATACGACTCACTATAGGGGAATTG
TGAGCGGATAACAATTCCCCTCTAGAAATAATTTTGTTTAACTTTAAGAAGGAGATATAAGG
[2580 nt withheld, positions 1463-4042]
CACCATCACCATCATCACTGAGATCCGGCTGCTAACAAAGCCCGAAAGGAAGCTGAGTTGGCTGCTGCCA
CCGCTGAGCAATAACTAGCATAACCCCTTGGGGCCTCTAAACGGGTCTTGAGGGGTTTTTTGCTGAAAGG
AGGAACTATATCCGGATTGGCGAATGGG
[124 nt withheld, positions 4211-4334]
C
[91 nt withheld, positions 4336-4426]
A
[49 nt withheld, positions 4428-4476]
CCTTTGACGTTGGAGTCCACGTTCTTT
[37 nt withheld, positions 4504-4540]
ACCCTATCTCGGTCTATTCTTTTGATTTATAAGGGATTTTGCCGATTTCGGCCTATTGGTTAAAAAATGA
GCTGATTTAACAAAAATTTAACGCGAATTTTAACAAAATATTAACGCTTACAATTTAGGTGGCACTTTTC
GGGGAAATGTGCGCGGAACCCCTATTTGTTTATTTTTCTAAATACATTCAAATATGTATCCGCTCATGAG
ACAATAACCCTGATAAATGCTTCAATAATATTGAAAAAGGAAGAGTATGAGTATTCAACATTTCCGTGTC
GCCCTTATTCCCTTTTTTGCGGCATTTTGCCTTCCTGTTTTTGCTCACCCAGAAACGCTGGTGAAAGTAA
AAGATGCTGAAGATCAGTTGGGTGCACGAGTGGGTTACATCGAACTGGATCTCAACAGCGGTAAGATCCT
TGAGAGTTTTCGCCCCGAAGAACGTTTTCCAATGATGAGCACTTTTAAAGTTCTGCTATGTGGCGCGGTA
TTATCCCGTATTGACGCCGGGCAAGAGCAACTCGGTCGCCGCATACACTATTCTCAGAATGACTTGGTTG
AGTACTCACCAGTCACAGAAAAGCATCTTACGGATGGCATGACAGTAAGAGAATTATGCAGTGCTGCCAT
AACCATGAGTGATAACACTGCGGCCAACTTACTTCTGACAACGATCGGAGGACCGAAGGAGCTAACCGCT
TTTTTGCACAACATGGGGGATCATGTAACTCGCCTTGATCGTTGGGAACCGGAGCTGAATGAAGCCATAC
CAAACGACGAGCGTGACACCACGATGCCTGCAGCAATGGCAACAACGTTGCGCAAACTATTAACTGGCGA
ACTACTTACTCTAGCTTCCCGGCAACAATTAATAGACTGGATGGAGGCGGATAAAGTTGCAGGACCACTT
CTGCGCTCGGCCCTTCCGGCTGGCTGGTTTATTGCTGATAAATCTGGAGCCGGTGAGCGTGGGTCTCGCG
GTATCATTGCAGCACTGGGGCCAGATGGTAAGCCCTCCCGTATCGTAGTTATCTACACGACGGGGAGTCA
GGCAACTATGGATGAACGAAATAGACAGATCGCTGAGATAGGTGCCTCACTGATTAAGCATTGGTAACTG
TCAGACCAAGTTTACTCATATATACTTTAGATTGATTTAAAACTTCATTTTTAATTTAAAAGGATCTAGG
TGAAGATCCTTTTTGATAATCTCATGACCAAAATCCCTTAACGTGAGTTTTCGTTCCACTGAGCGTCAGA
CCCCGTAGAAAAGATCAAAGGATCTTCTTGAGATCCTTTTTTTCTGCGCGTAATCTGCTGCTTGCAAACA
AAAAAACCACCGCTACCAGCGGTGGTTTGTTTGCCGGATCAAGAGCTACCAACTCTTTTTCCGAAGGTAA
CTGGCTTCAGCAGAGCGCAGATACCAAATACTGTCCTTCTAGTGTAGCCGTAGTTAGGCCACCACTTCAA
GAACTCTGTAGCACCGCCTACATACCTCGCTCTGCTAATCCTGTTACCAGTGGCTGCTGCCAGTGGCGAT
AAGTCGTGTCTTACCGGGTTGGACTCAAGACGATAGTTACCGGATAAGGCGCAGCGGTCGGGCTGAACGG
GGGGTTCGTGCACACAGCCCAGCTTGGAGCGAACGACCTACACCGAACTGAGATACCTACAGCGTGAGCT
ATGAGAAAGCGCCACGCTTCCCGAAGGGAGAAAGGCGGACAGGTATCCGGTAAGCGGCAGGGTCGGAACA
GGAGAGCGCACGAGGGAGCTTCCAGGGGGAAACGCCTGGTATCTTTATAGTCCTGTCGGGTTTCGCCACC
TCTGACTTGAGCGTCGATTTTTGTGATGCTCGTCAGGGGGGCGGAGCCTATGGAAAAACGCCAGCAACGC
GGCCTTTTTACGGTTCCTGGCCTTTTGCTGGCCTTTTGCTCACATGTTCTTTCCTGCGTTATCCCCTGAT
TCTGTGGATAACCGTATTACCGCCTTTGAGTGAGCTGATACCGCTCGCCGCAGCCGAACGACCGAGCGCA
GCGAGTCAGTGAGCGAGGAAGCGGAAGAGCGCCTGATGCGGTATTTTCTCCTTACGCATCTGTGCGGTAT
TTCACACCGCAATGGTGCACTCTCAGTACAATCTGCTCTGATGCCGCATAGTTAAGCCAGTATACACTCC
GCTATCGCTACGTGACTGGGTCATGGCTGCGCCCCGACACCCGCCAACACCCGCTGACGCGCCCTGACGG
GCTTGTCTGCTCCCGGCATCCGCTTACAGACAAGCTGTGACCGTCTCCGGGAGCTGCATGTGTCAGAGGT
TTTCACCGTCATCACCGAAACGCGCGAGGCAGCTGCGGTAAAGCTCATCAGCGTGGTCGTGAAGCGATTC
ACAGATGTCTGCCTGTTCATCCGCGTCCAGCTCGTTGAGTTTCTCCAGAAGCGTTAATGTCTGGCTTCTG
ATAAAGCGGGCCATGTTAAGGGCGGTTTTTTCCTGTTTGGTCACTGATGCCTCCGTGTAAGGGGGATTTC
TGTTCATGGGGGTAATGATACCGATGAAACGAGAGAGGATGCTCACGATACGGGTTACTGATGATGAACA
TGCCCGGTTACTGGAACGTTGTGAGGGTAAACAACTGGCGGTATGGATGCGGCGGGACCAGAGAAAAATC
ACTCAGGGTCAATGCCAGCGCTTCGTTAATACAGATGTAGGTGTTCCACAGGGTAGCCAGCAGCATCCTG
CGATGCAGATCCGGAACATAATGGTGCAGGGCGCTGACTTCCGCGTTTCCAGACTTTACGAAACACGGAA
ACCGAAGACCATTCATGTTGTTGCTCAGGTCGCAGACGTTTTGCAGCAGCAGTCGCTTCACGTTCGCTCG
CGTATCGGTGATTCATTCTGCTAACCAGTAAGGCAACCCCGCCAGCCTAGCCGGGTCCTCAACGACAGGA
GCACGATCATGCGCACCCGTGGGGCCGCCATGCCGGCGATAATGGCCTGCTTCTCGCCGAAACGTTTGGT
GGCGGGACCAGTGACGAAGGCTTGAGCGAGGGCGTGCAAGATTCCGAATACCGCAAGCGACAGGCCGATC
ATCGTCGCGCTCCAGCGAAAGCGGTCCTCGCCGAAAATGACCCAGAGCGCTGCCGGCACCTGTCCTACGA
GTTGCATGATAAAGAAGACAGTCATAAGTGCGGCGACGATAGTCATGCCCCGCGCCCACCGGAAGGAGCT
GACTGGGTTGAAGGCTCTCAAGGGCATCGGTCGAGATCCCGGTGCCTAATGAGTGAGCTAACTTACATTA
ATTGCGTTGCGCTCACTGCCCGCTTTCCAGTCGGGAAACCTGTCGTGCCAGCTGCATTAATGAATCGGCC
AACGCGCGGGGAGAGGCGGTTTGCGTATTGGGCGCCA
