>Addgene plasmid #177591 | pEcLeuRSH6 | depositor partial sequence | sequence record 344483 | Leucine tRNA synthetase
[2580 nt withheld, positions 1-2580]
TAA
